Addgene plasmid #146054: pAc5.1B-EGFP-DmTral-LSm-R42EF44A-V5His6_C
Purpose: Insect Expression of DmTral-LSm-R42EF44A
Depositing lab: Elisa Izaurralde. Depositing organization: Max Planck Institute for Developmental Biology. Publication: Similar modes of interaction enable Trailer Hitch and EDC3 to associate with DCP1 and Me31B in distinct protein complexes. Tritschler F, Eulalio A, Helms S, Schmidt S, Coles M, Weichenrieder O, Izaurralde E, Truffault V. Mol Cell Biol. 2008 Nov . 28(21):6695-708. 10.1128/MCB.00759-08 PubMed 18765641.
Backbone
  Vector backbone: Unknown
  Vector type: Insect Expression
Growth in bacteria
  Bacterial resistance: Ampicillin, 100 μg/mL
  Growth temperature: 37°C
  Growth strain: DH5alpha
  Copy number: Low Copy
Gene/Insert
  Gene/Insert name: DmTral-LSm-R42EF44A (alt names: Trailer Hitch; Dm LSm28)
  Species: D. melanogaster (fly)
  Mutation: one silent mutation A198C compared to the sequence given by: NCBI:NM_140328.4 or UniProt Q9VTZ0.
  Entrez Gene: tral (a.k.a. Dmel_CG10686, BEST:GH08269, CG10686, DmLSm15, Dmel\CG10686, LSm15, Lsm15, Scd6p, TRAL, Tral, anon-EST:Posey139, anon-WO0172774.89, anon-WO02059370.24, p67, p70)
  Cloning method: Unknown
Terms and licenses: Academic/Nonprofit Terms; Industry Terms: Not Available to Industry
Depositor comments: Plasmids from this collection were made available to the research community and donated after the lab closed. Please note that the sequence provided by the depositing laboratory may be theoretical/predicted or based on Sanger sequencing results. There may be discrepancies between sequencing results obtained by Addgene and the depositor sequence. If an Addgene verified sequence is not available, please contact before placing your order to request that our lab fully sequence the plasmid.
How to cite: pAc5.1B-EGFP-DmTral-LSm-R42EF44A-V5His6_C was a gift from Elisa Izaurralde (Addgene plasmid # 146054 ; http://n2t.net/addgene:146054 ; RRID:Addgene_146054)
