[The description below was written by a language model from this plasmid's Addgene catalogue record and pLannotate feature annotations shown in this document.]
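Description:
pAc5.1B-EGFP-DmTral-LSm-R42EF44A-V5His6_C is an insect expression plasmid of 6,359 nt for producing a GFP-tagged mutant fragment of the Drosophila melanogaster protein Trailer Hitch (Tral, CG10686) in fly cells. The catalogue lists the backbone as unknown, although the name and feature set point to a pAc5.1-type vector. It is propagated in E. coli through a ColE1/pUC-type origin and selected with ampicillin via the β-lactamase gene and its bla promoter. The record describes it as low copy even though the annotated origin is of the high-copy class. Short fragments annotated as a tetracycline resistance gene and SV40 large T antigen appear to be non-functional backbone remnants.

The expression unit is driven by the constitutive Drosophila actin 5C (Ac5) promoter. It is followed by an EGFP coding sequence and then a roughly 300 nt insert that the automated annotation labels as a fragment of human LSM14B. This is a homology-based call: the catalogue identifies the insert as the N-terminal LSm domain of fly Tral, a member of the same protein family. The name indicates R42E and F44A substitutions, and the record also notes one silent change (A198C) relative to the reference sequence. A V5 epitope tag lies downstream, and the name also implies a His6 tag, which the annotation does not list. Whether these C-terminal tags are translated in frame is not stated. An SV40 polyadenylation signal follows the cassette.

The associated publication examines how Tral and EDC3 associate with DCP1 and Me31B in distinct complexes. This suggests the construct serves as an interaction-deficient LSm domain mutant for localisation or co-precipitation experiments, though the record itself states only insect expression.
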