Features (pLannotate 1.2.2; 10 found; start..end, strand, type, name):
     56..2568    +  promoter       Ac5 promoter: Drosophila melanogaster actin 5C promoter
   2588..3304    +  CDS            EGFP: EGFP is a basic (constitutively fluorescent) green fluorescent protein published in 1996, derived from Aequorea victoria. It is reported to be a rapidly-maturing weak dimer with moderate acid sensitivity.
   3320..3622    +  CDS            LSM14B (fragment): LS14B_HUMAN - Also known as C20orf40 From Homo sapiens (Human).
   3644..3685    +  CDS            V5 tag: epitope tag from simian virus 5
   3785..3919    -  polyA_signal   SV40 poly(A) signal: SV40 polyadenylation signal
   3942..4026    -  CDS            large T antigen (fragment): large T antigen from SV40 (simian virus 40)
   4027..4497    +  CDS            TcR (fragment): tetracycline efflux protein; tet; confers resistance to tetracycline
   4541..5129    -  rep_origin     ori: high-copy-number ColE1/pMB1/pBR322/pUC origin of replication
   5300..6160    -  CDS            AmpR: β-lactamase; bla; confers resistance to ampicillin, carbenicillin, and related antibiotics
   6161..6265    -  promoter       AmpR promoter: bla
>Addgene plasmid #146054 | pAc5.1B-EGFP-DmTral-LSm-R42EF44A-V5His6_C | depositor full sequence | sequence record 288499 | Full Sequence
CTTCAAGGAATTAATTCTATATTCTAAAAACACAAATGATACTTCTAAAAAAAATCATGAATGGCATCAA
CTCTGAATCAAATCTTTGCAGATGCACCTACTTCTCATTTCCACTGTCACATCATTTTTCCAGATCTCGC
TGCCTGTTATGTGGCCCACAAACCAAGACACGTTTTATGGCCATTAAAGCTGGCTGATCGTCGCCAAACA
CCAAATACATATCAATATGTACATTCGAGAAAGAAGCGATCAAAGAAGCGTCTTCGGGCGAGTAGGAGAA
TGCGGAGGAGAAGGAGAACGAGCTGATCTAGTATCTCTCCACAATCCAATGCCAACTGACCAACTGGCCA
TATTCGGAGCAATTTGAAGCCAATTTCCATCGCCTGGCGATCGCTCCATTCTTGGCTATATGTTTTTCAC
CGTTCCCGGGGCCATTTTCAAAGACTCGTCGGTAAGATAAGATTGTGTCACTCGCTGTCTCTCTTCATTT
GTCGAAGAATGCTGAGGAATTTCGCGATGACGTCGGCGAGTATTTTGAAGAATGAGAATAATTTGTATTT
ATACGAAAATCAGTTAGTGGAATTTTCTACAAAAACATGTTATCTATAGATAATTTTGTTGCAAAATATG
TTGACTATGACAAAGATTGTATGTATATACCTTTAATGTATTCTCATTTTCTTATGTATTTATAATGGCA
ATGATGATACTGATGATATTTTAAGATGATGCCAGACCACAGGCTGATTTCTGCGTCTTTTGCCGAACGC
AGTGCATGTGCGGTTGTTGTTTTTTGGAATAGTTTCAATTTTCGGACTGTCCGCTTTGATTTCAGTTTCT
TGGCTTATTCAAAAAGCAAAGTAAAGCCAAAAAAGCGAGATGGCAATACCAAATGCGGCAAAACGGTAGT
GGAAGGAAAGGGGTGCGGGGCAGCGGAAGGAAGGGTGGGGCGGGGCGTGGCGGGGTCTGTGGCTGGGCGC
GACGTCACCGACGTTGGAGCCACTCCTTTGACCATGTGTGCGTGTGTGTATTATTCGTGTCTCGCCACTC
GCCGGTTGTTTTTTTCTTTTTATCTCGCTCTCTCTAGCGCCATCTCGTACGCATGCTCAACGCACCGCAT
GTTGCCGTGTCCTTTATGCGTCATTTTGGCTCGAAATAGGCAATTATTTAAACAAAGATTAGTCAACGAA
AACGCTAAAATAAATAAGTCTACAATATGGTTACTTATTGCCATGTGTGTGCAGCCAACGATAGCAACAA
AAGCAACAACACAGTGGCTTTCCCTCTTTCACTTTTTGTTTGCAAGCGCGTGCGAGCAAGACGGCACGAC
CGGCAAACGCAATTACGCTGACAAAGAGCAGACGAAGTTTTGGCCGAAAAACATCAAGGCGCCTGATACG
AATGCATTTGCAATAACAATTGCGATATTTAATATTGTTTATGAAGCTGTTTGACTTCAAAACACACAAA
AAAAAAAATAAAACAAATTATTTGAAAGAGAATTAGGAATCGGACAGCTTATCGTTACGGGCTAACAGCA
CACCGAGACGAAATAGCTTACCTGACGTCACAGCCTCTGGAAGAACTGCCGCCAAGCAGAGAGAGAGAGA
AAAAGAGGGAGAGCAGCTTAGACCGCATGTGCTTGTGTGTGAGGCGTCTCTCTCTTCGTCTCCTGTTTGC
GCAAACGCATAGACTGCACTGAGAAAATCGATTACCTATTTTTTATGAATGAATATTTGCACTATTACTA
TTCAAAACTATTAAGATAGCAATCACATTCAATAGCCAAATACTATACCACCTGAGCGATGCAACGAAAT
GATCAATTTGAGCAAAAATGCTGCATATTTAGGACGGCATCATTATAGAAATGCTTCTTGCTGTGTACTT
TTCTCTCGTCTGGCAGCTGTTTCGCCGTTATTGTTAAAACCGGCTTAAGTTAGGTGTGTTTTCTACGACT
AGTGATGCCCCTACTAGAAGATGTGTGTTGCACAAATGTCCCTGAATAACCAATTTGAAGTGCAGATAGC
AGTAAACGTAAGCTAATATGAATATTATTTAACTGTAATGTTTTAATATCGCTGGACATTACTAATAAAC
CCACTATAAACACATGTACATATGTATGTTTTGGCATACAATGAGTAGTTGGGGAAAAAATGTGTAAAAG
CACCGTGACCATCACAGCATAAAGATAACCAGCTGAAGTATCGAATATGAGTAACCCCCAAATTGAATCA
CATGCCGCAACTGATAGGACCCATGGAAGTACACTCTTCATGGCGATATACAAGACACACACAAGCACGA
ACACCCAGTTGCGGAGGAAATTCTCCGTAAATGAAAACCCAATCGGCGAACAATTCATACCCATATATGG
TAAAAGTTTTGAACGCGACTTGAGAGCGGAGAGCATTGCGGCTGATAAGGTTTTAGCGCTAAGCGGGCTT
TATAAAACGGGCTGCGGGACCAGTTTTCATATCACTACCGTTTGAGTTCTTGTGCTGTGTGGATACTCCT
CCCGACACAAAGCCGCTCCATCAGCCAGCAGTCGTCTAATCCAGAGACCCCGGATCGGGGTACCAACATG
GTGAGCAAGGGCGAGGAGCTGTTCACCGGGGTGGTGCCCATCCTGGTCGAGCTGGACGGCGACGTAAACG
GCCACAAGTTCAGCGTGTCCGGCGAGGGCGAGGGCGATGCCACCTACGGCAAGCTGACCCTGAAGTTCAT
CTGCACCACCGGCAAGCTGCCCGTGCCCTGGCCCACCCTCGTGACCACCCTGACCTACGGCGTGCAGTGC
TTCAGCCGCTACCCCGACCACATGAAGCAGCACGACTTCTTCAAGTCCGCCATGCCCGAAGGCTACGTCC
AGGAGCGCACCATCTTCTTCAAGGACGACGGCAACTACAAGACCCGCGCCGAGGTGAAGTTCGAGGGCGA
CACCCTGGTGAACCGCATCGAGCTGAAGGGCATCGACTTCAAGGAGGACGGCAACATCCTGGGGCACAAG
CTGGAGTACAACTACAACAGCCACAACGTCTATATCATGGCCGACAAGCAGAAGAACGGCATCAAGGTGA
ACTTCAAGATCCGCCACAACATCGAGGACGGCAGCGTGCAGCTCGCCGACCACTACCAGCAGAACACCCC
CATCGGCGACGGCCCCGTGCTGCTGCCCGACAACCACTACCTGAGCACCCAGTCCGCCCTGAGCAAAGAC
CCCAACGAGAAGCGCGATCACATGGTCCTGCTGGAGTTCGTGACCGCCGCCGGGATCACTCTCGGCATGG
ACGAGCTGTACAAGCCAAGCTTGAATTCTATGAGCGGGGGATTACCGGAGTTGGGCTCCAAAATCAGCCT
CATTTCCAAGGCGGACATTCGATACGAGGGCCGCCTGTACACGGTGGATCCGCAGGAGTGCACCATTGCG
CTCTCGAGTGTGGAGTCCGCGGGTACAGAAGATCGGGACACCCAGTTCCAGATAGCGCCGCAATCGCAGA
TCTACGACTACATCCTCTTCCGTGGCTCGGACATCAAGGACATTCGCGTTGTCAACAACCACACGCTGCC
GCACCACAATGACCCGGCGATCATGCAGGCGCAGCTCGGCGGCCGCTCGAGTCTAGAGGGCCCGCGGTTC
GAAGGTAAGCCTATCCCTAACCCTCTCCTCGGTCTCGATTCTACGCGTACCGGTCATCATCACCATCACC
ATTGAGTTTAAACCCGCTGATCAGCCTCGACTGTGCCTTCTAAGGCCTGAGCTCGCTGATCAGCCTCGAT
CGAGGATCCAGACATGATAAGATACATTGATGAGTTTGGACAAACCACAACTAGAATGCAGTGAAAAAAA
TGCTTTATTTGTGAAATTTGTGATGCTATTGCTTTATTTGTAACCATTATAAGCTGCAATAAACAAGTTA
ACAACAACAATTGCATTCATTTTATGTTTCAGGTTCAGGGGGAGGTGTGGGAGGTTTTTTAAAGCAAGTA
AAACCTCTACAAATGTGGTATGGCTGATTATGATCAGTCGACCGATGCCCTTGAGAGCCTTCAACCCAGT
CAGCTCCTTCCGGTGGGCGCGGGGCATGACTATCGTCGCCGCACTTATGACTGTCTTCTTTATCATGCAA
CTCGTAGGACAGGTGCCGGCAGCGCTCTGGGTCATTTTCGGCGAGGACCGCTTTCGCTGGAGCGCGACGA
TGATCGGCCTGTCGCTTGCGGTATTCGGAATCTTGCACGCCCTCGCTCAAGCCTTCGTCACTGGTCCCGC
CACCAAACGTTTCGGCGAGAAGCAGGCCATTATCGCCGGCATGGCGGCCGACGCGCTGGGCTACGTCTTG
CTGGCGTTCGCGACGCGAGGCTGGATGGCCTTCCCCATTATGATTCTTCTCGCTTCCGGCGGCATCGGGA
TGCCCGCGTTGCAGGCCATGCTGTCCAGGCAGGTAGATGACGACCATCAGGGACAGCTTCAAGGATCGCT
CGCGGCTCTTACCAGCCAGCAAAAGGCCAGGAACCGTAAAAAGGCCGCGTTGCTGGCGTTTTTCCATAGG
CTCCGCCCCCCTGACGAGCATCACAAAAATCGACGCTCAAGTCAGAGGTGGCGAAACCCGACAGGACTAT
AAAGATACCAGGCGTTTCCCCCTGGAAGCTCCCTCGTGCGCTCTCCTGTTCCGACCCTGCCGCTTACCGG
ATACCTGTCCGCCTTTCTCCCTTCGGGAAGCGTGGCGCTTTCTCAATGCTCACGCTGTAGGTATCTCAGT
TCGGTGTAGGTCGTTCGCTCCAAGCTGGGCTGTGTGCACGAACCCCCCGTTCAGCCCGACCGCTGCGCCT
TATCCGGTAACTATCGTCTTGAGTCCAACCCGGTAAGACACGACTTATCGCCACTGGCAGCAGCCACTGG
TAACAGGATTAGCAGAGCGAGGTATGTAGGCGGTGCTACAGAGTTCTTGAAGTGGTGGCCTAACTACGGC
TACACTAGAAGGACAGTATTTGGTATCTGCGCTCTGCTGAAGCCAGTTACCTTCGGAAAAAGAGTTGGTA
GCTCTTGATCCGGCAAACAAACCACCGCTGGTAGCGGTGGTTTTTTTGTTTGCAAGCAGCAGATTACGCG
CAGAAAAAAAGGATCTCAAGAAGATCCTTTGATCTTTTCTACGGGGTCTGACGCTCAGTGGAACGAAAAC
TCACGTTAAGGGATTTTGGTCATGAGATTATCAAAAAGGATCTTCACCTAGATCCTTTTAAATTAAAAAT
GAAGTTTTAAATCAATCTAAAGTATATATGAGTAAACTTGGTCTGACAGTTACCAATGCTTAATCAGTGA
GGCACCTATCTCAGCGATCTGTCTATTTCGTTCATCCATAGTTGCCTGACTCCCCGTCGTGTAGATAACT
ACGATACGGGAGGGCTTACCATCTGGCCCCAGTGCTGCAATGATACCGCGAGACCCACGCTCACCGGCTC
CAGATTTATCAGCAATAAACCAGCCAGCCGGAAGGGCCGAGCGCAGAAGTGGTCCTGCAACTTTATCCGC
CTCCATCCAGTCTATTAATTGTTGCCGGGAAGCTAGAGTAAGTAGTTCGCCAGTTAATAGTTTGCGCAAC
GTTGTTGCCATTGCTGCAGGCATCGTGGTGTCACGCTCGTCGTTTGGTATGGCTTCATTCAGCTCCGGTT
CCCAACGATCAAGGCGAGTTACATGATCCCCCATGTTGTGCAAAAAAGCGGTTAGCTCCTTCGGTCCTCC
GATCGTTGTCAGAAGTAAGTTGGCCGCAGTGTTATCACTCATGGTTATGGCAGCACTGCATAATTCTCTT
ACTGTCATGCCATCCGTAAGATGCTTTTCTGTGACTGGTGAGTACTCAACCAAGTCATTCTGAGAATAGT
GTATGCGGCGACCGAGTTGCTCTTGCCCGGCGTCAACACGGGATAATACCGCGCCACATAGCAGAACTTT
AAAAGTGCTCATCATTGGAAAACGTTCTTCGGGGCGAAAACTCTCAAGGATCTTACCGCTGTTGAGATCC
AGTTCGATGTAACCCACTCGTGCACCCAACTGATCTTCAGCATCTTTTACTTTCACCAGCGTTTCTGGGT
GAGCAAAAACAGGAAGGCAAAATGCCGCAAAAAAGGGAATAAGGGCGACACGGAAATGTTGAATACTCAT
ACTCTTCCTTTTTCAATATTATTGAAGCATTTATCAGGGTTATTGTCTCATGAGCGGATACATATTTGAA
TGTATTTAGAAAAATAAACAAATAGGGGTTCCGCGCACATTTCCCCGAAAAGTGCCACCTGACGTCTAAG
AAACCATTATTATCATGACATTAACCTATAAAAATAGGCGTATCACGAGGCCCTTTCGT
